Addgene plasmid #84582: mCherry-PH-SWAP70
Purpose: Expresses mCherry-tagged PH-domain of SWAP70 in mammalian cells, binds to PI(3,4)P2
Depositing lab: Geert van den Bogaart. Depositing organization: Radboud University Nijmegen Medical Centre. Publication: SWAP70 Organizes the Actin Cytoskeleton and Is Essential for Phagocytosis. Baranov MV, Revelo NH, Dingjan I, Maraspini R, Ter Beest M, Honigmann A, van den Bogaart G. Cell Rep. 2016 Nov 1;17(6):1518-1531. doi: 10.1016/j.celrep.2016.10.021. PubMed 27806292.
Backbone
  Vector backbone: pmCherry-C1
  Backbone manufacturer: Clontech
  Vector type: Mammalian Expression
Growth in bacteria
  Bacterial resistance: Kanamycin, 50 μg/mL
  Growth temperature: 37°C
  Growth strain: DH5alpha
  Copy number: High Copy
Gene/Insert
  Gene/Insert name: SWAP70 residues 209-306 (alt name: SWP70, KIAA0640, HSPC321)
  Species: H. sapiens (human)
  Insert size (bp): 310
  Mutation: Pleckstrin-homology domain, residues 209-306
  GenBank ID: NM_001297714.1
  Entrez Gene: SWAP70 (a.k.a. HSPC321, SWAP-70)
  Promoter: CMV
  Tag / fusion protein: mCherry (N terminal on backbone)
  Cloning method: Restriction Enzyme; 5′ cloning site EcoRI (not destroyed); 3′ cloning site BamHI (not destroyed)
  Sequencing primers: 5′ GCCGCCGGGATCAC; 3′ CCTCTACAAATGTGGTATGGC
Terms and licenses: Academic/Nonprofit Terms; Industry Terms: Not Available to Industry
How to cite: mCherry-PH-SWAP70 was a gift from Geert van den Bogaart (Addgene plasmid # 84582 ; http://n2t.net/addgene:84582 ; RRID:Addgene_84582)
