[The description below was written by a language model from this plasmid's Addgene catalogue record.]
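Description:
mCherry-PH-SWAP70 is a mammalian expression plasmid built on the commercial pmCherry-C1 backbone, in which the red fluorescent protein mCherry sits upstream of the multiple cloning site so that inserted sequences are expressed as C-terminal fusions to the fluorophore. It is maintained in E. coli as a high-copy plasmid under kanamycin selection. No feature table accompanies the record, so other backbone elements such as the replication origin, polyadenylation signal or any mammalian selection marker are not itemised here.

The insert is a fragment of about 310 bp from human SWAP70 encoding residues 209–306, which correspond to the protein's pleckstrin-homology (PH) domain. It was cloned between EcoRI and BamHI sites, both of which are retained, placing it in frame behind mCherry. Transcription is driven by the CMV promoter, giving strong constitutive expression in transfected mammalian cells. The product is therefore an N-terminally mCherry-tagged isolated PH domain rather than full-length SWAP70.

According to the record, this PH domain binds the phosphoinositide PI(3,4)P2, so the fusion can serve as a fluorescent lipid-binding probe: its redistribution from cytosol to membranes in live or fixed cells reports where this lipid accumulates and shows how the PH domain alone contributes to SWAP70 membrane recruitment. The construct comes from work on the role of SWAP70 in organising the actin cytoskeleton during phagocytosis, where such a probe is suited to imaging phosphoinositide dynamics at phagosomal membranes.
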