>Addgene plasmid #84582 | mCherry-PH-SWAP70 | depositor partial sequence | sequence record 161909 | synthetic gene inserted in pEGFP-C1
GAATTCTGACGTGCTGAAGCAGGGCTACATGATGAAGAAGGGCCACCGCCGCAAGAACTGGACCGAGCGC
TGGTTCGTGCTGAAGCCCAACATCATCAGCTACTACGTGAGCGAGGACCTGAAGGACAAGAAGGGCGACA
TCCTGCTGGACGAGAACTGCTGCGTGGAGAGCCTGCCCGACAAGGACGGCAAGAAGTGCCTGTTCCTGGT
GAAGTGCTTCGACAAGACCTTCGAGATCAGCGCCAGCGACAAGAAGAAGAAGCAGGAGTGGATACAGGCC
ATCCACAGCACCATCCACTAATAGGGATCC
