>Addgene plasmid #84582 | mCherry-PH-SWAP70 | addgene partial sequence | sequence record 166671 | CMV-F 5'-CGCAAATGGGCGGTAGGCGTG-3'
TTTAGTGAACCGTCAGATCCGCTAGCGCTACCGGTCGCCACCATGGTGAGCAAGGGCGAGGAGGATAACA
TGGCCATCATCAAGGAGTTCATGCGCTTCAAGGTGCACATGGAGGGCTCCGTGAACGGCCACGAGTTCGA
GATCGAGGGCGAGGGCGAGGGCCGCCCCTACGAGGGCACCCAGACCGCCAAGCTGAAGGTGACCAAGGGT
GGCCCCCTGCCCTTCGCCTGGGACATCCTGTCCCCTCAGTTCATGTACGGCTCCAAGGCCTACGTGAAGC
ACCCCGCCGACATCCCCGACTACTTGAAGCTGTCCTTCCCCGAGGGCTTCAAGTGGGAGCGCGTGATGAA
CTTCGAGGACGGCGGCGTGGTGACCGTGACCCAGGACTCCTCCCTGCAGGACGGCGAGTTCATCTACAAG
GTGAAGCTGCGCGGCACCAACTTCCCCTCCGACGGCCCCGTAATGCAGAAGAAGACCATGGGCTGGGAGG
CCTCCTCCGAGCGGATGTACCCCGAGGACGGCGCCCTGAAGGGCGAGATCAAGCAGAGGCTGAAGCTGAA
GGACGGCGGCCACTACGACGCTGAGGTCAAGACCACCTACAAGGCCAAGAAGCCCGTGCAGCTGCCCGGC
GCCTACAACGTCAACATCAAGTTGGACATCACCTCCCACAACGAGGACTACACCATCGTGGAACAGTACG
AACGCGCCGAGGGCCGCCACTCCACCGGCGGCATGGACGAGCTGTACAAGTCCGGACTCAGATCTCGAGC
TCAAGCTTCGAATTCTGACGTGCTGAAGCAGGGCTACATGATGAAGAAGGGCCACCGCCGCAAGAACTGG
ACCGAGCGCTGGTTCGTGCTGAAGCCCAACATCATCAGCTACTACGTGAGCGAGGACCTGAAGGACAAGA
AGGGCGACATCCTGCTGGACGAGAACTGCTGCGTGGAGAGCCTGCCCGACAAGGACGGCAAGAAGTGCCT
GTTCCTGGTGAAGTGCTTCGACAAGACCTTC
