>Addgene plasmid #84582 | mCherry-PH-SWAP70 | addgene partial sequence | sequence record 166672 | SV40pA-R 5'-GAAATTTGTGATGCTATTGC-3'
TAAACAAGTTAACAACAACAATTGCATTCATTTTATGTTTCAGGTTCAGGGGGAGGTGTGGGAGGTTTTT
TAAAGCAAGTAAAACCTCTACAAATGTGGTATGGCTGATTATGATCAGTTATCTAGATCCGGTGGATCCC
TATTAGTGGATGGTGCTGTGGATGGCCTGTATCCACTCCTGCTTCTTCTTCTTGTCGCTGGCGCTGATCT
CGAAGGTCTTGTCGAAGCACTTCACCAGGAACAGGCACTTCTTGCCGTCCTTGTCGGGCAGGCTCTCCAC
GCAGCAGTTCTCGTCCAGCAGGATGTCGCCCTTCTTGTCCTTCAGGTCCTCGCTCACGTAGTAGCTGATG
ATGTTGGGCTTCAGCACGAACCAGCGCTCGGTCCAGTTCTTGCGGCGGTGGCCCTTCTTCATCATGTAGC
CCTGCTTCAGCACGTCAGAATTCGAAGCTTGAGCTCGAGATCTGAGTCCGGACTTGTACAGCTCGTCCAT
GCCGCCGGTGGAGTGGCGGCCCTCGGCGCGTTCGTACTGTTCCACGATGGTGTAGTCCTCGTTGTGGGAG
GTGATGTCCAACTTGATGTTGACGTTGTAGGCGCCGGGCAGCTGCACGGGCTTCTTGGCCTTGTAGGTGG
TCTTGACCTCAGCGTCGTAGTGGCCGCCGTCCTTCAGCTTCAGCCTCTGCTTGATCTCGCCCTTCAGGGC
GCCGTCCTCGGGGTACATCCGCTCGGAGGAGGCCTCCCAGCCCATGGTCTTCTTCTGCATTACGGGGCCG
TCGGAGGGGAAGTTGGTGCCGCGCAGCTTCACCTTGTAGATGAACTCGCCGTCCTGCAGGGAGGAGTCCT
GGGTCACGGTCACCACGCCGCCGTCCTCGAAGTTCATCACGCGCTCCCACTTGAAGCCCTCGGGGAAGGA
CAGCTTCAAGTAGTCGGGGATGTCGGCGGGGTGCTTCACGTA
